Addgene plasmid #36386: pSMP-EED_2
Depositing lab: George Daley. Depositing organization: Boston Children's Hospital. Publication: Chromatin-modifying enzymes as modulators of reprogramming. Onder TT, Kara N, Cherry A, Sinha AU, Zhu N, Bernt KM, Cahan P, Marcarci BO, Unternaehrer J, Gupta PB, Lander ES, Armstrong SA, Daley GQ. Nature. 2012 Mar 4;483(7391):598-602. doi: 10.1038/nature10953. PubMed 22388813.
Backbone
  Vector backbone: pSMP
  Backbone manufacturer: Steve Elledge
  Backbone size w/o insert (bp): 6699
  Vector type: Mammalian Expression, Retroviral, RNAi
  Selectable markers: Puromycin
Growth in bacteria
  Bacterial resistance: Ampicillin, 100 μg/mL
  Growth temperature: 30°C
  Growth strain: Stbl3
  Copy number: High Copy
Gene/Insert
  Gene/Insert name: EED
  gRNA/shRNA sequence: CAAATCTTCTCCTGTCAGT
  Species: H. sapiens (human)
  Entrez Gene: EED (a.k.a. COGIS, HEED, WAIT1)
  Cloning method: Restriction Enzyme; 5′ cloning site XhoI (not destroyed); 3′ cloning site EcoRI (not destroyed)
  Sequencing primers: 5′ pSMP-F
Terms and licenses: Academic/Nonprofit Terms; Industry Terms: Not Available to Industry
How to cite: pSMP-EED_2 was a gift from George Daley (Addgene plasmid # 36386 ; http://n2t.net/addgene:36386 ; RRID:Addgene_36386)
