[The description below was written by a language model from this plasmid's Addgene catalogue record and pLannotate feature annotations shown in this document.]
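Description:
pSMP-EED_2 is a retroviral RNAi vector built on the pSMP backbone, an MSCV-type gammaretroviral plasmid designed to deliver microRNA-embedded short hairpin RNAs into mammalian cells. It carries an shRNA directed against human EED, cloned between retained XhoI and EcoRI sites. In bacteria the plasmid is maintained by a high-copy ColE1/pUC-type origin and selected through the β-lactamase (AmpR) gene. The remaining bacterial annotations (partial rop, bom, lacZα, TcR and lacI, plus a lac promoter/operator) are backbone remnants rather than functional modules.

The viral portion is flanked by murine embryonic stem cell virus 5′ and 3′ LTRs. Downstream of the 5′ LTR sit the MESV Ψ packaging signal and a truncated, start-codon-less gag segment, which together allow the transcribed genome to be packaged into particles when the viral proteins are supplied in trans by packaging cells. The hairpin lies between human miR-30a 5′ and 3′ flanking sequences, so it is expressed as part of a longer primary transcript and processed by the endogenous microRNA pathway into a mature silencing RNA. No dedicated promoter is annotated immediately upstream of the miR-30 cassette, which is consistent with transcription from the 5′ LTR, although the record does not state this. A mouse PGK promoter then drives puromycin N-acetyltransferase, allowing selection of stably transduced cells.

The associated publication concerns chromatin-modifying enzymes as modulators of reprogramming, so the construct evidently serves for stable knockdown of EED in human cells in that context. The "_2" suffix suggests it is one of several EED hairpins. The sequenced record (6,599 nt) is slightly shorter than the catalogued backbone size without insert (6,699 bp), a discrepancy the record does not explain.
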