Features (pLannotate 1.2.2; 20 found; start..end, strand, type, name):
    182..770     -  rep_origin     ori: high-copy-number ColE1/pMB1/pBR322/pUC origin of replication
    941..1801    -  CDS            AmpR: β-lactamase; bla; confers resistance to ampicillin, carbenicillin, and related antibiotics
   1802..1906    -  promoter       AmpR promoter: bla
   2001..2036    +  CDS            rop (fragment): Rop protein, which maintains plasmids at low copy number; rop
   2138..2237    +  misc_feature   bom (fragment): basis of mobility region from pBR322
   2243..2392    -  CDS            lacZα (fragment): LacZα fragment of β-galactosidase; lacZ fragment
   2392..2593    -  CDS            TcR (fragment): tetracycline efflux protein; tet; confers resistance to tetracycline
   2594..2692    +  CDS            env (fragment): murine leukemia virus gPr80 envelope polyprotein precursor; env; proteolytically cleaved into gp70SU and p15TM subunits
   2734..3250    +  LTR            5' LTR: 5' long terminal repeat from murine embryonic stem cell virus
   3314..3655    +  misc_feature   MESV Ψ: packaging signal of murine embryonic stem cell virus
   3722..4138    +  CDS            gag (truncated): truncated Moloney murine leukemia virus (MMLV) gag gene lacking the start codon
   4155..4180    +  ncRNA          5' miR-30a (fragment): sequence upstream of the 71-nt precursor of the human miR-30a microRNA (Zeng et al., 2002) miRNA
   4264..4376    +  ncRNA          3' miR-30a: sequence downstream of the 71-nt precursor of the human miR-30a microRNA (Zeng et al., 2002) miRNA
   4508..5007    +  promoter       PGK promoter: mouse phosphoglycerate kinase 1 promoter
   5028..5627    +  CDS            PuroR: puromycin N-acetyltransferase; pac from Streptomyces alboniger; confers resistance to puromycin
   5727..6241    +  LTR            3' LTR: 3' long terminal repeat from murine embryonic stem cell virus
   6403..6419    -  protein_bind   lac operator: The lac repressor binds to the lac operator to inhibit transcription in E. coli. This inhibition can be relieved by adding lactose or isopropyl-β-D-thiogalactopyranoside (IPTG). lac repressor encoded by lacI
   6427..6457    -  promoter       lac promoter: promoter for the E. coli lac operon
   6472..6493    -  protein_bind   CAP binding site: CAP binding activates transcription in the presence of cAMP. E. coli catabolite activator protein
   6506..6598    -  CDS            lacI (fragment): lac repressor; lacI; The lac repressor binds to the lac operator to inhibit transcription in E. coli. This inhibition can be relieved by adding lactose or isopropyl-β-D-thiogalactopyranoside (IPTG).
>Addgene plasmid #36386 | pSMP-EED_2 | addgene full sequence | sequence record 138003 | Addgene NGS sequence
CTTCCGCTTCCTCGCTCACTGACTCGCTGCGCTCGGTCGTTCGGCTGCGGCGAGCGGTATCAGCTCACTC
AAAGGCGGTAATACGGTTATCCACAGAATCAGGGGATAACGCAGGAAAGAACATGTGAGCAAAAGGCCAG
CAAAAGGCCAGGAACCGTAAAAAGGCCGCGTTGCTGGCGTTTTTCCATAGGCTCCGCCCCCCTGACGAGC
ATCACAAAAATCGACGCTCAAGTCAGAGGTGGCGAAACCCGACAGGACTATAAAGATACCAGGCGTTTCC
CCCTGGAAGCTCCCTCGTGCGCTCTCCTGTTCCGACCCTGCCGCTTACCGGATACCTGTCCGCCTTTCTC
CCTTCGGGAAGCGTGGCGCTTTCTCATAGCTCACGCTGTAGGTATCTCAGTTCGGTGTAGGTCGTTCGCT
CCAAGCTGGGCTGTGTGCACGAACCCCCCGTTCAGCCCGACCGCTGCGCCTTATCCGGTAACTATCGTCT
TGAGTCCAACCCGGTAAGACACGACTTATCGCCACTGGCAGCAGCCACTGGTAACAGGATTAGCAGAGCG
AGGTATGTAGGCGGTGCTACAGAGTTCTTGAAGTGGTGGCCTAACTACGGCTACACTAGAAGAACAGTAT
TTGGTATCTGCGCTCTGCTGAAGCCAGTTACCTTCGGAAAAAGAGTTGGTAGCTCTTGATCCGGCAAACA
AACCACCGCTGGTAGCGGTGGTTTTTTTGTTTGCAAGCAGCAGATTACGCGCAGAAAAAAAGGATCTCAA
GAAGATCCTTTGATCTTTTCTACGGGGTCTGACGCTCAGTGGAACGAAAACTCACGTTAAGGGATTTTGG
TCATGAGATTATCAAAAAGGATCTTCACCTAGATCCTTTTAAATTAAAAATGAAGTTTTAAATCAATCTA
AAGTATATATGAGTAAACTTGGTCTGACAGTTACCAATGCTTAATCAGTGAGGCACCTATCTCAGCGATC
TGTCTATTTCGTTCATCCATAGTTGCCTGACTCCCCGTCGTGTAGATAACTACGATACGGGAGGGCTTAC
CATCTGGCCCCAGTGCTGCAATGATACCGCGAGACCCACGCTCACCGGCTCCAGATTTATCAGCAATAAA
CCAGCCAGCCGGAAGGGCCGAGCGCAGAAGTGGTCCTGCAACTTTATCCGCCTCCATCCAGTCTATTAAT
TGTTGCCGGGAAGCTAGAGTAAGTAGTTCGCCAGTTAATAGTTTGCGCAACGTTGTTGCCATTGCTACAG
GCATCGTGGTGTCACGCTCGTCGTTTGGTATGGCTTCATTCAGCTCCGGTTCCCAACGATCAAGGCGAGT
TACATGATCCCCCATGTTGTGCAAAAAAGCGGTTAGCTCCTTCGGTCCTCCGATCGTTGTCAGAAGTAAG
TTGGCCGCAGTGTTATCACTCATGGTTATGGCAGCACTGCATAATTCTCTTACTGTCATGCCATCCGTAA
GATGCTTTTCTGTGACTGGTGAGTACTCAACCAAGTCATTCTGAGAATAGTGTATGCGGCGACCGAGTTG
CTCTTGCCCGGCGTCAATACGGGATAATACCGCGCCACATAGCAGAACTTTAAAAGTGCTCATCATTGGA
AAACGTTCTTCGGGGCGAAAACTCTCAAGGATCTTACCGCTGTTGAGATCCAGTTCGATGTAACCCACTC
GTGCACCCAACTGATCTTCAGCATCTTTTACTTTCACCAGCGTTTCTGGGTGAGCAAAAACAGGAAGGCA
AAATGCCGCAAAAAAGGGAATAAGGGCGACACGGAAATGTTGAATACTCATACTCTTCCTTTTTCAATAT
TATTGAAGCATTTATCAGGGTTATTGTCTCATGAGCGGATACATATTTGAATGTATTTAGAAAAATAAAC
AAATAGGGGTTCCGCGCACATTTCCCCGAAAAGTGCCACCTGACGTCTAAGAAACCATTATTATCATGAC
ATTAACCTATAAAAATAGGCGTATCACGAGGCCCTTTCGTCTCGCGCGTTTCGGTGATGACGGTGAAAAC
CTCTGACACATGCAGCTCCCGGAGACGGTCACAGCTTGTCTGTAAGCGGATGCCGGGAGCAGACAAGCCC
GTCAGGGCGCGTCAGCGGGTGTTGGCGGGTGTCGGGGCTGGCTTAACTATGCGGCATCAGAGCAGATTGT
ACTGAGAGTGCACCATATGCGGTGTGAAATACCGCACAGATGCGTAAGGAGAAAATACCGCATCAGGCGC
CATTCGCCATTCAGGCTGCGCAACTGTTGGGAAGGGCGATCGGTGCGGGCCTCTTCGCTATTACGCCAGC
TGGCGAAAGGGGGATGTGCTGCAAGGCGATTAAGTTGGGTAACGCCAGGGTTTTCCCAGTCACGACGTTG
TAAAACGACGGCGCAAGGAATGGTGCATGCAAGGAGATGGCGCCCAACAGTCCCCCGGCCACGGGGCCTG
CCACCATACCCACGCCGAAACAAGCGCTCATGAGCCCGAAGTGGCGAGCCCGATCTTCCCCATCGGTGAT
GTCGGCGATATAGGCGCCAGCAACCGCACCTGTGGCGCCGGTGATGCCGGCCACGATGCGTCCGGCGTAG
AGGCGATTAGTCCAATTTGTTAAAGACAGGATATCAGTGGTCCAGGCTCTAGTTTTGACTCAACAATATC
ACCAGCTGAAGCCTATAGAGTACGAGCCATAGATAAAATAAAAGATTTTATTTAGTCTCCAGAAAAAGGG
GGGAATGAAAGACCCCACCTGTAGGTTTGGCAAGCTAGCTTAAGTAACGCCATTTTGCAAGGCATGGAAA
ATACATAACTGAGAATAGAGAAGTTCAGATCAAGGTTAGGAACAGAGAGACAGCAGAATATGGGCCAAAC
AGGATATCTGTGGTAAGCAGTTCCTGCCCCGGCTCAGGGCCAAGAACAGATGGTCCCCAGATGCGGTCCC
GCCCTCAGCAGTTTCTAGAGAACCATCAGATGTTTCCAGGGTGCCCCAAGGACCTGAAATGACCCTGTGC
CTTATTTGAACTAACCAATCAGTTCGCTTCTCGCTTCTGTTCGCGCGCTTCTGCTCCCCGAGCTCAATAA
AAGAGCCCACAACCCCTCACTCGGCGCGCCAGTCCTCCGATAGACTGCGTCGCCCGGGTACCCGTATTCC
CAATAAAGCCTCTTGCTGTTTGCATCCGAATCGTGGACTCGCTGATCCTTGGGAGGGTCTCCTCAGATTG
ATTGACTGCCCACCTCGGGGGTCTTTCATTTGGAGGTTCCACCGAGATTTGGAGACCCCTGCCCAGGGAC
CACCGACCCCCCCGCCGGGAGGTAAGCTGGCCAGCGGTCGTTTCGTGTCTGTCTCTGTCTTTGTGCGTGT
TTGTGCCGGCATCTAATGTTTGCGCCTGCGTCTGTACTAGTTAGCTAACTAGCTCTGTATCTGGCGGACC
CGTGGTGGAACTGACGAGTTCTGAACACCCGGCCGCAACCCTGGGAGACGTCCCAGGGACTTTGGGGGCC
GTTTTTGTGGCCCGACCTGAGGAAGGGAGTCGATGTGGAATCCGACCCCGTCAGGATATGTGGTTCTGGT
AGGAGACGAGAACCTAAAACAGTTCCCGCCTCCGTCTGAATTTTTGCTTTCGGTTTGGAACCGAAGCCGC
GCGTCTTGTCTGCTGCAGCGCTGCAGCATCGTTCTGTGTTGTCTCTGTCTGACTGTGTTTCTGTATTTGT
CTGAAAATTAGGGCCAGACTGTTACCACTCCCTTAAGTTTGACCTTAGGTCACTGGAAAGATGTCGAGCG
GATCGCTCACAACCAGTCGGTAGATGTCAAGAAGAGACGTTGGGTTACCTTCTGCTCTGCAGAATGGCCA
ACCTTTAACGTCGGATGGCCGCGAGACGGCACCTTTAACCGAGACCTCATCACCCAGGTTAAGATCAAGG
TCTTTTCACCTGGCCCGCATGGACACCCAGACCAGGTCCCCTACATCGTGACCTGGGAAGCCTTGGCTTT
TGACCCCCCTCCCTGGGTCAAGCCCTTTGTACACCCTAAGCCTCCGCCTCCTCTTCCTCCATCCGCCCCG
TCTCTCCCCCTTGAACCTCCTCGTTCGACCCCGCCTCGATCCTCCCTTTATCCAGCCCTCACTCCTTCTC
TAGGCGCCGGAATTAGATCTCTCGAGAAGGTATATTGCTGTTGACAGTGAGCGCCCAAATCTTCTCCTGT
CAGTATAGTGAAGCCACAGATGTATACTGACAGGAGAAGATTTGGATGCCTACTGCCTCGGAATTCAAGG
GGCTACTTTAGGAGCAATTATCTTGTTTACTAAAACTGAATACCTTGCTATCTCTTTGATACATTTTTAC
AAAGCTGAATTAAAATGGTATAAATTAAATCACTTTTTTCAATTGGAAGACTAATGCGGCCGGCCATGCT
CTGTTTCATTGAGGGTTATTGCTGTTGTGTGTGTGTCAGTTTGGGGTTGGCTTTGGGGGCCCTATAGTGA
GTCGTCTTACCTAGGACGCGTTCTACCGGGTAGGGGAGGCGCTTTTCCCAAGGCAGTCTGGAGCATGCGC
TTTAGCAGCCCCGCTGGGCACTTGGCGCTACACAAGTGGCCTCTGGCCTCGCACACATTCCACATCCACC
GGTAGGCGCCAACCGGCTCCGTTCTTTGGTGGCCCCTTCGCGCCACCTTCTACTCCTCCCCTAGTCAGGA
AGTTCCCCCCCGCCCCGCAGCTCGCGTCGTGCAGGACGTGACAAATGGAAGTAGCACGTCTCACTAGTCT
CGTGCAGATGGACAGCACCGCTGAGCAATGGAAGCGGGTAGGCCTTTGGGGCAGCGGCCAATAGCAGCTT
TGCTCCTTCGCTTTCTGGGCTCAGAGGCTGGGAAGGGGTGGGTCCGGGGGCGGGCTCAGGGGCGGGCTCA
GGGGCGGGGCGGGCGCCCGAAGGTCCTCCGGAGGCCCGGCATTCTGCACGCTTCAAAAGCGCACGTCTGC
CGCGCTGTTCTCCTCTTCCTCATCTCCGGGCCTTTCGACCTGCAGCCCAAGCTTACCATGACCGAGTACA
AGCCCACGGTGCGCCTCGCCACCCGCGACGACGTCCCCAGGGCCGTACGCACCCTCGCCGCCGCGTTCGC
CGACTACCCCGCCACGCGCCACACCGTCGATCCGGACCGCCACATCGAGCGGGTCACCGAGCTGCAAGAA
CTCTTCCTCACGCGCGTCGGGCTCGACATCGGCAAGGTGTGGGTCGCGGACGACGGCGCCGCGGTGGCGG
TCTGGACCACGCCGGAGAGCGTCGAAGCGGGGGCGGTGTTCGCCGAGATCGGCCCGCGCATGGCCGAGTT
GAGCGGTTCCCGGCTGGCCGCGCAGCAACAGATGGAAGGCCTCCTGGCGCCGCACCGGCCCAAGGAGCCC
GCGTGGTTCCTGGCCACCGTCGGCGTCTCGCCCGACCACCAGGGCAAGGGTCTGGGCAGCGCCGTCGTGC
TCCCCGGAGTGGAGGCGGCCGAGCGCGCCGGGGTGCCCGCCTTCCTGGAGACCTCCGCGCCCCGCAACCT
CCCCTTCTACGAGCGGCTCGGCTTCACCGTCACCGCCGACGTCGAGGTGCCCGAAGGACCGCGCACCTGG
TGCATGACCCGCAAGCCCGGTGCCTGACGCCCGCCCCACGACCCGCAGCGCCCGACCGAAAGGAGCGCAC
GACCCCATGCATCGATAAAATAAAAGATTTTATTTAGTCTCCAGAAAAAGGGGGGAATGAAAGACCCCAC
CTGTAGGTTTGGCAAGCTAGCTTAAGTAACGCCATTTTGCAAGGCATGGAAAATACATAACTGAGAATAG
AGAAGTTCAGATCAAGGTTAGGAACAGAGAGACAGCAGAATATGGGCCAAACAGGATATCTGTGGTAAGC
AGTTCCTGCCCCGGCTCAGGGCCAAGAACAGATGGTCCCCAGATGCGGTCCCGCCCTCAGCAGTTTCTAG
AGAACCATCAGATGTTTCCAGGGTGCCCCAAGGACCTGAAATGACCCTGTGCCTTATTTGAACTAACCAA
TCAGTTCGCTTCTCGCTTCTGTTCGCGCGCTTCTGCTCCCCGAGCTCAATAAAAGAGCCCACAACCCCTC
ACTCGGCGCGCCAGTCCTCCGATAGACTGCGTCGCCCGGGTACCCGTGTATCCAATAAACCCTCTTGCAG
TTGCATCCGACTTGTGGTCTCGCTGTTCCTTGGGAGGGTCTCCTCTGAGTGATTGACTACCCGTCAGCGG
GGGTCTTTCATGGGTAACAGTTTCTTGAAGTTGGAGAACAACATTCTGAGGGTAGGAGTCGAATATTAAG
TAATCCTGACTCAATTAGCCACTGTTTTGAATCCACATACTCCAATACTCCTGAAATAGTTCATTATGGA
CAGCGCAGAAAGAGCTGGGGAGAATTGTGAAATTGTTATCCGCTCACAATTCCACACAACATACGAGCCG
GAAGCATAAAGTGTAAAGCCTGGGGTGCCTAATGAGTGAGCTAACTCACATTAATTGCGTTGCGCTCACT
GCCCGCTTTCCAGTCGGGAAACCTGTCGTGCCAGCTGCATTAATGAATCGGCCAACGCGCGGGGAGAGGC
GGTTTGCGTATTGGGCGCT
