>Addgene plasmid #36386 | pSMP-EED_2 | depositor partial sequence | sequence record 45544 | hairpin
TGCTGTTGACAGTGAGCGCCCAAATCTTCTCCTGTCAGTATAGTGAAGCCACAGATGTATACTGACAGGA
GAAGATTTGGATGCCTACTGCCTCGGA
