>Addgene plasmid #36386 | pSMP-EED_2 | addgene partial sequence | sequence record 46636 | pSMP-F (5' TACATCGTGACCTGGGAAG 3')
ACACCCTAAGCCTCCGCCTCCTCTTCCTCCATCCGCCCCGTCTCTCCCCCTTGAACCTCCTCGTTCGACC
CCGCCTCGATCCTCCCTTTATCCAGCCCTCACTCCTTCTCTAGGCGCCGGAATTAGATCTCTCGAGAAGG
TATATTGCTGTTGACAGTGAGCGCCCAAATCTTCTCCTGTCAGTATAGTGAAGCCACAGATGTATACTGA
CAGGAGAAGATTTGGATGCCTACTGCCTCGGAATTCAAGGGGCTACTTTAGGAGCAATTATCTTGTTTAC
TAAAACTGAATACCTTGCTATCTCTTTGATACATTTTTACAAAGCTGAATTAAAATGGTATAAATTAAAT
CACTTTTTTCAATTGGAAGACTAATGCGGCCGGCCATGCTCTGTTTCATTGAGGGTTATTGCTGTTGTGT
GTGTGTCAGTTTGGGGTTGGCTTTGGGGGCCCTATAGTGAGTCGTCTTACCTAGGACGCGTTCTACCGGG
TAGGGGAGGCGCTTTTCCCAAGGCAGTCTGGAGCATGCGCTTTAGCAGCCCCGCTGGGCACTTGGCGCTA
CACAAGTGGCCTCTGGCCTCGCACACATTCCACATCCACCGGTAGGCGCCAACCGGCTCCGTTCTTTGGT
GGCCCCTTCGCGCCACCTTCTACTCCTCCCCTAGTCAGGAAGTTCCCCCCCGCCCCGCAGCTCGCGTCGT
GCAGGACGTGACAAATGGAAGTAGCACGTCTCACTAGTCTCGTGCAGATGGACAGCACCGCTGAGCAATG
GAAGCGGGTAGGCCTTT
